>Addgene plasmid #222683 | pLJM1-TSC22D2-Nterm-C-FLAG | addgene full sequence | sequence record 448292 | Addgene NGS Result
AAAAAAAATTAGTCAGCCATGGGGCGGAGAATGGGCGGAACTGGGCGGAGTTAGGGGCGGGATGGGCGGA
GTTAGGGGCGGGATAGCTAGAGCCAGACATGATAAGATACATTGATGAGTTTGGACAAACCACAACTAGA
ATGCAGTGAAAAAAATGCTTTATTTGTGAAATTTGTGATGCTATTGCTTTATTTGTAACCATTATAAGCT
GCAATAAACAAGTTCCTCTCACTCTCTGATATTCATTTCTTTGCAAGTTATAAATACTGAATAATAAGAT
GACATGAACTACTACTGCTAGAGATTTTCCACACTGACTAAAAGGGTCTGAGGGATCTCTAGTTACCAGA
GTCACACAACAGACGGGCACACACTACTTGAAGCACTCAAGGCAAGCTTTATTGAGGCTTAAGCAGTGGG
TTCCCTAGTTAGCCAGAGAGCTCCCAGGCTCAGATCTGGTCTAACCAGAGAGACCCAGTACAAGCAAAAA
GCAGATCTTGTCTTCGTTGGGAGTGAATTAGCCCTTCCAGTCCCCCCTTTTCTTTTAAAAAGTGGCTAAG
ATCTACAGCTGCCTTGTAAGTCATTGGTCTTAAAGGTACCGATGCATGGGGTCGTGCGCTCCTTTCGGTC
GGGCGCTGCGGGTCGTGGGGCGGGCGTCAGGCACCGGGCTTGCGGGTCATGCACCAGGTGCGCGGTCCTT
CGGGCACCTCGACGTCGGCGGTGACGGTGAAGCCGAGCCGCTCGTAGAAGGGGAGGTTGCGGGGCGCGGA
GGTCTCCAGGAAGGCGGGCACCCCGGCGCGCTCGGCCGCCTCCACTCCGGGGAGCACGACGGCGCTGCCC
AGACCCTTGCCCTGGTGGTCGGGCGAGACGCCGACGGTGGCCAGGAACCACGCGGGCTCCTTGGGCCGGT
GCGGCGCCAGGAGGCCTTCCATCTGTTGCTGCGCGGCCAGCCGGGAACCGCTCAACTCGGCCATGCGCGG
GCCGATCTCGGCGAACACCGCCCCCGCTTCGACGCTCTCCGGCGTGGTCCAGACCGCCACCGCGGCGCCG
TCGTCCGCGACCCACACCTTGCCGATGTCGAGCCCGACGCGCGTGAGGAAGAGTTCTTGCAGCTCGGTGA
CCCGCTCGATGTGGCGGTCCGGATCGACGGTGTGGCGCGTGGCGGGGTAGTCGGCGAACGCGGCGGCGAG
GGTGCGTACGGCCCTGGGGACGTCGTCGCGGGTGGCGAGGCGCACCGTGGGCTTGTACTCGGTCATGGTA
AGCTCCGGTGGATCCCCCTGGGGAGAGAGGTCGGTGATTCGGTCAACGAGGGAGCCGACTGCCGACGTGC
GCTCCGGAGGCTTGCAGAATGCGGAACACCGCGCGGGCAGGAACAGGGCCCACACTACCGCCCCACACCC
CGCCTCCCGCACCGCCCCTTCCCGGCCGCTGCTCTCGGCGCGCCCTGCTGAGCAGCCGCTATTGGCCACA
GCCCATCGCGGTCGGCGCGCTGCCATTGCTCCCTGGCGCTGTCCGTCTGCGAGGGTACTAGTGAGACGTG
CGGCTTCCGTTTGTCACGTCCGGCACGCCGCGAACCGCAAGGAACCTTCCCGACTTAGGGGCGGAGCAGG
AAGCGTCGCCGGGGGGCCCACAAGGGTAGCGGCGAAGATCCGGGTGACGCTGCGAACGGACGTGAAGAAT
GTGCGAGACCCAGGGTCGGCGCCGCTGCGTTTCCCGGAACCACGCCCAGAGCAGCCGCGTCCCTGCGCAA
ACCCAGGGCTGCCTTGGAAAAGGCGCAACCCCAACCCCCTCGAGCCGCGGCCAAAGTGGATCTCTGCTGT
CCCTGTAATAAACCCGAAAATTTTGAATTTTTGTAATTTGTTTTTGTAATTCTTTAGTTTGTATGTCTGT
TGCTATTATGTCTACTATTCTTTCCCCTGCACTGTACCCCCCAATCCCCCCTTTTCTTTTAAAATTGTGG
ATGAATACTGCCATTTGTCTCGAGGTCGAGAATTCTTACTTGTCATCGTCGTCCTTGTAGTCCACAGCAG
TCAAGGAGCTGTCAGTTCCCGACTCGGGCCCGTGCGCCCCCTGCATGGAGGCCACTACTACCACCACCGA
CCCTCCGGTGGCGCCCAGGCCGCTGTCCCGCTCCGCAGTCTGGTCAAAAGTACTGCTGTGTCTAATGCAA
TCCCCGGATCTAGTCAGGACGCTGCTGTCTGAATCCCTCTCATAGTATTCCATACACGTCCATCGGCCGC
GTCTATAGGGCTCTCCGCTCCCGTGGTCCAGCTTGATCACGCGAAAACGGGAACTACATGTGGTGGGAGG
CTGAGATGGGGCTGCAGTCACTGGCCCGGCGGATGAGCCCGCGAGCTGGGGGCCGCCGGGTGCTCCGGGG
GCGGGGGCCGAAGTGGCAGCCGCCGCCAGGGTACTGGCGAGCGCCCCAGACACGCTCCGGGCCGAAACGA
CTCCTCCTCCGTTGGCGGGAGCAGCAGCCGCCGCTGCCAGCTGCCCATCTAGGAGGAGGTTTGGGGAGAC
GGTCCCGGGAGTCTCCGCATCCCCAACATTGTTAAGCGTCTCTTCGGAAGAGCTGCGCTCGCAGACCTCC
TCAGGGCCATAATCCGTGGCCCGAGAGACGTCGAAAATCTCGGAAGAGACGTCCTCTGTGCGTGACTCGT
CCGGGTCGTCCAAGCTCTCGGTGTCCTCGGTGATGCTAGTGGCCACCTGGGCCGTGGTGACACTGGTGAT
CTGGAAGCAGCTCTTCTTCTTGGCCGGCATCTTGGACATGCTAGCGGATCTGACGGTTCACTAAACCAGC
TCTGCTTATATAGACCTCCCACCGTACACGCCTACCGCCCATTTGCGTCAATGGGGCGGAGTTGTTACGA
CATTTTGGAAAGTCCCGTTGATTTTGGTGCCAAAACAAACTCCCATTGACGTCAATGGGGTGGAGACTTG
GAAATCCCCGTGAGTCAAACCGCTATCCACGCCCATTGATGTACTGCCAAAACCGCATCACCATGGTAAT
AGCGATGACTAATACGTAGATGTACTGCCAAGTAGGAAAGTCCCATAAGGTCATGTACTGGGCATAATGC
CAGGCGGGCCATTTACCGTCATTGACGTCAATAGGGGGCGTACTTGGCATATGATAGTCCATTTTAAAAC
ATAATTTTAAAACTGCAAACTACCCAAGAAATTATTACTTTCTACGTCACGTATTTTGTACTAATATCTT
TGTGTTTACAGTCAAATTAATTCCAATTATCTCTCTAACAGCCTTGTATCGTATATGCAAATATGAAGGA
ATCATGGGAAATAGGCCCTCGGTGAAGGGGGCGGCCGCTCGAGGCTAGTCTCGTGATCGATACCGTCGAG
ATCCGTTCACTAATCGAATGGATCTGTCTCTGTCTCTCTCTCCACCTTCTTCTTCTATTCCTTCGGGCCT
GTCGGGTCCCCTCGGGGTTGGGAGGTGGGTCTGAAACGATAATGGTGAATATCCCTGCCTAACTCTATTC
ACTATAGAAAGTACAGCAAAAACTATTCTTAAACCTACCAAGCCTCCTACTATCATTATGAATAATTTTA
TATACCACAGCCAATTTGTTATGTTAAACCAATTCCACAAACTTGCCCATTTATCTAATTCCAATAATTC
TTGTTCATTCTTTTCTTGCTGGTTTTGCGATTCTTCAATTAAGGAGTGTATTAAGCTTGTGTAATTGTTA
ATTTCTCTGTCCCACTCCATCCAGGTCGTGTGATTCCAAATCTGTTCCAGAGATTTATTACTCCAACTAG
CATTCCAAGGCACAGCAGTGGTGCAAATGAGTTTTCCAGAGCAACCCCAAATCCCCAGGAGCTGTTGATC
CTTTAGGTATCTTTCCACAGCCAGGATTCTTGCCTGGAGCTGCTTGATGCCCCAGACTGTGAGTTGCAAC
AGATGCTGTTGCGCCTCAATAGCCCTCAGCAAATTGTTCTGCTGCTGCACTATACCAGACAATAATTGTC
TGGCCTGTACCGTCAGCGTCATTGACGCTGCGCCCATAGTGCTTCCTGCTGCTCCCAAGAACCCAAGGAA
CAAAGCTCCTATTCCCACTGCTCTTTTTTCTCTCTGCACCACTCTTCTCTTTGCCTTGGTGGGTGCTACT
CCTAATGGTTCAATTTTTACTACTTTATATTTATATAATTCACTTCTCCAATTGTCCCTCATATCTCCTC
CTCCAGGTCTGAAGATCAGCGGCCGCTTGCTGTGCGGTGGTCTTACTTTTGTTTTGCTCTTCCTCTATCT
TGTCTAAAGCTTCCTTGGTGTCTTTTATCTCTATCCTTTGATGCACACAATAGAGGGTTGCTACTGTATT
ATATAATGATCTAAGTTCTTCTGATCCTGTCTGAAGGGATGGTTGTAGCTGTCCCAGTATTTGTCTACAG
CCTTCTGATGTTTCTAACAGGCCAGGATTAACTGCGAATCGTTCTAGCTCCCTGCTTGCCCATACTATAT
GTTTTAATTTATATTTTTTCTTTCCCCCTGGCCTTAACCGAATTTTTTCCCATCGCGATCTAATTCTCCC
CCGCTTAATACTGACGCTCTCGCACCCATCTCTCTCCTTCTAGCCTCCGCTAGTCAAAATTTTTGGCGTA
CTCACCAGTCGCCGCCCCTCGCCTCTTGCCGTGCGCGCTTCAGCAAGCCGAGTCCTGCGTCGAGAGAGCT
CCTCTGGTTTCCCTTTCGCTTTCAAGTCCCTGTTCGGGCGCCACTGCTAGAGATTTTCCACACTGACTAA
AAGGGTCTGAGGGATCTCTAGTTACCAGAGTCACACAACAGACGGGCACACACTACTTGAAGCACTCAAG
GCAAGCTTTATTGAGGCTTAAGCAGTGGGTTCCCTAGTTAGCCAGAGAGCTCCCAGGCTCAGATCTGGTC
TAACCAGAGAGACCCGTTTATGTATCGAGCTAGGCACTTAAATACAATATCTCTGCAATGCGGCAATTCA
GTGGTTCGTCCAATCCATGTCAGACCCGTCTGTTGCCTTCCTAATAAGGCACGATCGTACCACCTTACTT
CCACCAATCGGCATGCACGGTGCTTTTTCTCTCCTTGTAAGGCATGTTGCTAACTCATCGTTACCATGTT
GCAAGACTACAAGAGTATTGCATAAGACTACATTAAGCTTGCAGCTCCAGCTTTTGTTCCCTTTAGTGAG
GGTTAATTGCGCGCTTGGCGTAATCATGGTCATAGCTGTTTCCTGTGTGAAATTGTTATCCGCTCACAAT
TCCACACAACATACGAGCCGGAAGCATAAAGTGTAAAGCCTGGGGTGCCTAATGAGTGAGCTAACTCACA
TTAATTGCGTTGCGCTCACTGCCCGCTTTCCAGTCGGGAAACCTGTCGTGCCAGCTGCATTAATGAATCG
GCCAACGCGCGGGGAGAGGCGGTTTGCGTATTGGGCGCTCTTCCGCTTCCTCGCTCACTGACTCGCTGCG
CTCGGTCGTTCGGCTGCGGCGAGCGGTATCAGCTCACTCAAAGGCGGTAATACGGTTATCCACAGAATCA
GGGGATAACGCAGGAAAGAACATGTGAGCAAAAGGCCAGCAAAAGGCCAGGAACCGTAAAAAGGCCGCGT
TGCTGGCGTTTTTCCATAGGCTCCGCCCCCCTGACGAGCATCACAAAAATCGACGCTCAAGTCAGAGGTG
GCGAAACCCGACAGGACTATAAAGATACCAGGCGTTTCCCCCTGGAAGCTCCCTCGTGCGCTCTCCTGTT
CCGACCCTGCCGCTTACCGGATACCTGTCCGCCTTTCTCCCTTCGGGAAGCGTGGCGCTTTCTCATAGCT
CACGCTGTAGGTATCTCAGTTCGGTGTAGGTCGTTCGCTCCAAGCTGGGCTGTGTGCACGAACCCCCCGT
TCAGCCCGACCGCTGCGCCTTATCCGGTAACTATCGTCTTGAGTCCAACCCGGTAAGACACGACTTATCG
CCACTGGCAGCAGCCACTGGTAACAGGATTAGCAGAGCGAGGTATGTAGGCGGTGCTACAGAGTTCTTGA
AGTGGTGGCCTAACTACGGCTACACTAGAAGAACAGTATTTGGTATCTGCGCTCTGCTGAAGCCAGTTAC
CTTCGGAAAAAGAGTTGGTAGCTCTTGATCCGGCAAACAAACCACCGCTGGTAGCGGTGGTTTTTTTGTT
TGCAAGCAGCAGATTACGCGCAGAAAAAAAGGATCTCAAGAAGATCCTTTGATCTTTTCTACGGGGTCTG
ACGCTCAGTGGAACGAAAACTCACGTTAAGGGATTTTGGTCATGAGATTATCAAAAAGGATCTTCACCTA
GATCCTTTTAAATTAAAAATGAAGTTTTAAATCAATCTAAAGTATATATGAGTAAACTTGGTCTGACAGT
TACCAATGCTTAATCAGTGAGGCACCTATCTCAGCGATCTGTCTATTTCGTTCATCCATAGTTGCCTGAC
TCCCCGTCGTGTAGATAACTACGATACGGGAGGGCTTACCATCTGGCCCCAGTGCTGCAATGATACCGCG
AGACCCACGCTCACCGGCTCCAGATTTATCAGCAATAAACCAGCCAGCCGGAAGGGCCGAGCGCAGAAGT
GGTCCTGCAACTTTATCCGCCTCCATCCAGTCTATTAATTGTTGCCGGGAAGCTAGAGTAAGTAGTTCGC
CAGTTAATAGTTTGCGCAACGTTGTTGCCATTGCTACAGGCATCGTGGTGTCACGCTCGTCGTTTGGTAT
GGCTTCATTCAGCTCCGGTTCCCAACGATCAAGGCGAGTTACATGATCCCCCATGTTGTGCAAAAAAGCG
GTTAGCTCCTTCGGTCCTCCGATCGTTGTCAGAAGTAAGTTGGCCGCAGTGTTATCACTCATGGTTATGG
CAGCACTGCATAATTCTCTTACTGTCATGCCATCCGTAAGATGCTTTTCTGTGACTGGTGAGTACTCAAC
CAAGTCATTCTGAGAATAGTGTATGCGGCGACCGAGTTGCTCTTGCCCGGCGTCAATACGGGATAATACC
GCGCCACATAGCAGAACTTTAAAAGTGCTCATCATTGGAAAACGTTCTTCGGGGCGAAAACTCTCAAGGA
TCTTACCGCTGTTGAGATCCAGTTCGATGTAACCCACTCGTGCACCCAACTGATCTTCAGCATCTTTTAC
TTTCACCAGCGTTTCTGGGTGAGCAAAAACAGGAAGGCAAAATGCCGCAAAAAAGGGAATAAGGGCGACA
CGGAAATGTTGAATACTCATACTCTTCCTTTTTCAATATTATTGAAGCATTTATCAGGGTTATTGTCTCA
TGAGCGGATACATATTTGAATGTATTTAGAAAAATAAACAAATAGGGGTTCCGCGCACATTTCCCCGAAA
AGTGCCACCTAAATTGTAAGCGTTAATATTTTGTTAAAATTCGCGTTAAATTTTTGTTAAATCAGCTCAT
TTTTTAACCAATAGGCCGAAATCGGCAAAATCCCTTATAAATCAAAAGAATAGACCGAGATAGGGT
[37 nt withheld, positions 7487-7523]
AAAGAACGTGGACTCCAACGTCAAAGG
[49 nt withheld, positions 7551-7599]
T
[91 nt withheld, positions 7601-7691]
G
[124 nt withheld, positions 7693-7816]
CCCATTCGCCATTCAGGCTGCGCAACTGTTGGGAAGGGCGATCGGTGCGGGCCTCTTCGCTATTACGCCA
GCTGGCGAAAGGGGGATGTGCTGCAAGGCGATTAAGTTGGGTAACGCCAGGGTTTTCCCAGTCACGACGT
TGTAAAACGACGGCCAGTGAGCGCGCGTAATACGACTCACTATAGGGCGAATTGGGTACGTCCCTAGGCC
TCCAAAAAAGCCTCCTCACTACTTCTGGAATAGCTCAGAGGCCGAGGCGGCCTCGGCCTCTGCATAAAT
Features (pLannotate 1.2.2; 30 found; start..end, strand, type, name):
     63..84      -  rep_origin     SV40 ori (fragment): SV40 origin of replication
    103..224     -  polyA_signal   SV40 poly(A) signal: SV40 polyadenylation signal
    296..529     -  LTR            3' LTR (ΔU3): self-inactivating 3' long terminal repeat (LTR) from HIV-1
    531..614     -  CDS            nef (fragment): NEF_HV1Z2 - Experimental evidence at protein level: Swiss-Prot protein existence level 1. Extracellular Nef protein targets CD4(+) T-lymphocytes for apoptosis by interacting with CXCR4 surface receptors. From Human immunodeficiency virus type 1 group M subtype D (isolate Z2/CDC-Z34) (HIV-1).
    657..1256    -  CDS            PuroR: puromycin N-acetyltransferase; pac from Streptomyces alboniger; confers resistance to puromycin
   1278..1788    -  promoter       hPGK promoter: human phosphoglycerate kinase 1 promoter
   1837..1954    -  misc_feature   cPPT/CTS: central polypurine tract and central termination sequence of HIV-1
   1999..2019    -  CDS            FLAG (fragment): FLAG® epitope tag, followed by an enterokinase cleavage site
   2023..2769    -  CDS            TSC22D2 (fragment): T22D2_HUMAN - Also known as KIAA0669, TILZ4. Experimental evidence at protein level: Swiss-Prot protein existence level 1. From Homo sapiens (Human).
   2798..3001    -  promoter       CMV promoter: human cytomegalovirus (CMV) immediate early promoter
   3002..3136    -  enhancer       CMV enhancer (fragment): human cytomegalovirus immediate early enhancer; contains an 18-bp deletion relative to the standard CMV enhancer
   3127..3310    -  promoter       U6 promoter (fragment): RNA polymerase III promoter for human U6 snRNA
   3360..3460    -  CDS            Rev (fragment): human immunodeficiency virus 1 (HIV-1) Rev protein; rev; enhances nuclear export of unspliced and incompletely spliced viral mRNAs
   3837..4070    -  misc_feature   RRE: The Rev response element (RRE) of HIV-1 allows for Rev-dependent mRNA export from the nucleus to the cytoplasm.
   4216..4579    -  CDS            HIV-1 gag (fragment): gag protein from human immunodeficiency virus 1; gag
   4563..4688    -  misc_feature   HIV-1 Ψ: packaging signal of human immunodeficiency virus type 1
   4735..4915    -  LTR            5' LTR (truncated): truncated 5' long terminal repeat (LTR) from HIV-1
   4916..5142    -  promoter       RSV promoter: Rous sarcoma virus enhancer/promoter
   5170..5188    -  promoter       T3 promoter: promoter for bacteriophage T3 RNA polymerase
   5233..5249    -  protein_bind   lac operator: The lac repressor binds to the lac operator to inhibit transcription in E. coli. This inhibition can be relieved by adding lactose or isopropyl-β-D-thiogalactopyranoside (IPTG). lac repressor encoded by lacI
   5257..5287    -  promoter       lac promoter: promoter for the E. coli lac operon
   5302..5323    -  protein_bind   CAP binding site: CAP binding activates transcription in the presence of cAMP. E. coli catabolite activator protein
   5336..5428    -  CDS            lacI (fragment): lac repressor; lacI; The lac repressor binds to the lac operator to inhibit transcription in E. coli. This inhibition can be relieved by adding lactose or isopropyl-β-D-thiogalactopyranoside (IPTG).
   5611..6199    -  rep_origin     ori: high-copy-number ColE1/pMB1/pBR322/pUC origin of replication
   6370..7230    -  CDS            AmpR: β-lactamase; bla; confers resistance to ampicillin, carbenicillin, and related antibiotics
   7231..7335    -  promoter       AmpR promoter: bla
   7388..7816    -  rep_origin     f1 ori (sequence partly withheld): f1 bacteriophage origin of replication; arrow indicates direction of (+) strand synthesis
   7821..7976    -  CDS            lacZα (fragment): LacZα fragment of β-galactosidase; lacZ fragment
   7984..8002    +  promoter       T7 promoter: promoter for bacteriophage T7 RNA polymerase
   8023..63      -  rep_origin     SV40 ori (across the origin): SV40 origin of replication
