[The description below was written by a language model from this plasmid's Addgene catalogue record and pLannotate feature annotations shown in this document.]
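Description:
pLJM1-TSC22D2-Nterm-C-FLAG is a lentiviral mammalian expression plasmid built on the pLJM1 backbone for overexpressing a truncated form of human TSC22D2 carrying a C-terminal FLAG epitope. It is propagated in E. coli through a high-copy ColE1/pUC-type origin with ampicillin selection from the β-lactamase gene. The backbone also retains an f1 origin, lac regulatory and lacZα remnants, and T3 and T7 phage promoters.

The viral portion has a third-generation, self-inactivating layout. An RSV promoter fused to a truncated HIV-1 5' LTR drives genomic RNA production in packaging cells. It is followed by the Ψ packaging signal with a partial gag sequence, the Rev response element for Rev-dependent nuclear export, and a ΔU3 3' LTR that inactivates LTR promoter activity after integration. An SV40 polyadenylation signal and SV40 origin sequence lie downstream of the 3' LTR.

Within the provirus, a CMV promoter and partial CMV enhancer, next to a leftover U6 promoter fragment, drive the TSC22D2 coding fragment, annotated at about 750 nt and followed directly by FLAG. A cPPT/CTS element sits between this cassette and a separate hPGK promoter driving puromycin N-acetyltransferase, so transduced cells can be selected with puromycin. The record describes the insert as an "N-terminus truncation" but gives neither residue boundaries nor the cloning sites. It is therefore unclear from these fields alone exactly which portion of the protein is retained.

The construct suits stable or transient expression of this TSC22D2 fragment in mammalian cells, with FLAG available for detection or affinity purification. The associated publication concerns the TSC22D, WNK and NRBP gene families in cell volume regulation.
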