Addgene plasmid #222683: pLJM1-TSC22D2-Nterm-C-FLAG
Purpose: overexpressing N-terminus truncation of TSC22D2 with C-terminal FLAG
Depositing lab: Jason Moffat. Depositing organization: Hospital for Sick Children. Publication: The TSC22D, WNK, and NRBP gene families exhibit functional buffering and evolved with Metazoa for cell volume regulation. Xiao YX, Lee SY, Aguilera-Uribe M, Samson R, Au A, Khanna Y, Liu Z, Cheng R, Aulakh K, Wei J, Farias AG, Reilly T, Birkadze S, Habsid A, Brown KR, Chan K, Mero P, Huang JQ, Billmann M, Rahman M, Myers C, Andrews BJ, Youn JY, Yip CM, Rotin D, Derry WB, Forman-Kay JD, Moses AM, Pritisanac I, Gingras AC, Moffat J. Cell Rep. 2024 Jul 23;43(7):114417. doi: 10.1016/j.celrep.2024.114417. Epub 2024 Jul 8. PubMed 38980795.
Backbone
  Vector backbone: pLJM1
  Vector type: Mammalian Expression, Lentiviral
  Selectable markers: Puromycin
Growth in bacteria
  Bacterial resistance: Ampicillin, 100 μg/mL
  Growth temperature: 37°C
  Growth strain: NEB Stable
  Copy number: High Copy
Gene/Insert
  Gene/Insert name: TSC22D2
  Species: H. sapiens (human)
  Mutation: TSC22D2 N-terminus truncation
  Entrez Gene: TSC22D2 (a.k.a. TILZ4a, TILZ4b, TILZ4c)
  Tag / fusion protein: FLAG (C terminal on insert)
  Cloning method: Restriction Enzyme; 5′ cloning site Unknown (unknown if destroyed)
Terms and licenses: Academic/Nonprofit Terms; Industry Terms: Not Available to Industry
How to cite: pLJM1-TSC22D2-Nterm-C-FLAG was a gift from Jason Moffat (Addgene plasmid # 222683 ; http://n2t.net/addgene:222683 ; RRID:Addgene_222683)
